>Addgene plasmid #205001 | pRvACT-mEGFP-NLS | addgene full sequence | sequence record 405173 | Addgene NGS Result
CACCTGGGTCGATCGACATTGATTATTGACTAGTCGACAGTCAACCGTTTTGAGGACAAGAGGGAAAATT
CCAGTCGCATCAGATCGGAATATCAAGGTTGATGGTTGAAGTCCATACGGTGCTGAAGGGAGTTCGAAGA
GTTTTGTTGTATAATCTGGTGAGGGAACATTGTTGCGTTTATAGGCGAAGGGAGGAAACTTTTCACGCAT
GACATGGTCGATGTTTTGTTCTCAAAATTTGGGAATGTCTCTTTGCATGGAGCTAGTAAATAAATTGGTT
GATCGACATGAACATGCTAGCAACTTGAGTTTGGATTTCTGGCACAAAAGTTGAAGTTTTTTATTTTGAG
GCATTCATAATTATGTTTTTGAGTTCCGCAAGATTGTTCTAGCTGGGATTTATTTTCCATTTCGGAATAA
ACGACCATCATTGCCGAGGTGAGGGCGGATGAATGGAGGAATTCAATATGGCGTGAAGGGCAGCAAATTT
ACTGAATGCGAAGCGTATGATCCTGTCAGAGGTTCTGTCTCTTATGTGCGAATCAGAGAGGCGAATTCTG
AAAGCAGACGAGAGTGTCTAGCCAGCTCAGGGAAGAATTTTGCACTTGTTCCCGTTGTTATTACCGATCT
CTTTGATTCCGTTCCCAGAAGAAGTCCATTCAGAGAAATCTCCGCGTGTTTCCCAAAGCACGTTGCTGAA
TTTATTTTTGGCTCACGAAGAAGCCCGGCGATTACTTGAAATGGACAGATCGTAGCTAGCGTAGTCGAGA
ATGCGAGAGTGTAGCGAAGATGGCTAAAATTAGCGAGAGACTGTGTATGGGTACGGATATGAGTATGTTG
ATATGAAGCTGAAGCTACCCTCGACGGAAGCGCACAAGAGGGCGTTTACTCGCTGTTGGCCATGTATGGA
CCGAAGATTAGACATAGCAATGTCGCATGCCTGTCATCATTGAATGTAATCATTGCAAACCTCTTTACTT
GATTTTGTTTTCTCTGTTGCAGTTTTCCTCCTTTTTCCACAAGGTTAAGCTACCATGGTGAGCAAGGGCG
AGGAGCTGTTCACCGGGGTGGTGCCCATCCTGGTCGAGCTGGACGGCGACGTAAACGGCCACAAGTTCAG
CGTGTCCGGCGAGGGCGAGGGCGATGCCACCTACGGCAAGCTGACCCTGAAGTTCATCTGCACCACCGGC
AAGCTGCCCGTGCCCTGGCCCACCCTCGTGACCACCCTGACCTACGGCGTGCAGTGCTTCAGCCGCTACC
CCGACCACATGAAGCAGCACGACTTCTTCAAGTCCGCCATGCCCGAAGGCTACGTCCAGGAGCGCACCAT
CTTCTTCAAGGACGACGGCAACTACAAGACCCGCGCCGAGGTGAAGTTCGAGGGCGACACCCTGGTGAAC
CGCATCGAGCTGAAGGGCATCGACTTCAAGGAGGACGGCAACATCCTGGGGCACAAGCTGGAGTACAACT
ACAACAGCCACAACGTCTATATCATGGCCGACAAGCAGAAGAACGGCATCAAGGTGAACTTCAAGATCCG
CCACAACATCGAGGACGGCAGCGTGCAGCTCGCCGACCACTACCAGCAGAACACCCCCATCGGCGACGGC
CCCGTGCTGCTGCCCGACAACCACTACCTGAGCACCCAGTCCAAGCTTAGCAAAGACCCCAACGAGAAGC
GCGATCACATGGTCCTGCTGGAGTTCGTGACCGCCGCCGGGATCACTCTCGGCATGGACGAGCTGTCTAG
ACCAAAGAAAAAGAGAAAAGTATAAACGCGGTCACCCGTTTCTCTTCTGTTGGTTACACAATCTTGTCAC
ACTTTTGTCATCTTTTCTGCAGCTCTTTCTGCCGGCGAAACAATATTAGAACAAGCTGTTTTGCGACAGT
CATCTCTTGTTACCTAAGCTTAATTTTTTTGCAAAAATCAAGCTCGCCTTGGATCGAGTGGGAAGTTTCA
TGTAGTACATAATTATTACTGTGTAATTATACGGGGATTAAGTTGCCATTACTGTGCTTCTTTTTTAATT
TGTCGAGAAAGTAAGATGGACACCTGCTCATTTCATCCATGCGCCTTGTTTGAACCAGCATTAAGTTAAA
CTACGTTCCTTGCATCAGACGGGGTTTCATACAGTCGCGCATAACCGCCAATGAATTCACGGGAACAACC
AACCGTTCAGACGGACACTAGTGAGCTCTTCCGCCCCATTCCGGCTCCTCGGTCCAGAATAAATCAGTCG
CGAAGGATTTTACACGTCACGGAAATCTACAAGTGTTTTATCTGGTACACTTTAAACCATTGCCTAAAAC
GGCGTTCACAAGACAAGAACCAACGAGTACATAACATTACATTTCGCGCTGCAGCAGTTTGCCATCACAT
GGTGTAATGATAACAAAATATGGTCTGAGCGGGATTATCCATAAAACTAGAAGTCAGAGCTTGAAAGCAA
GCATCTAACTGAAATACGTTAATCGCGGAAAACTGCAGCAAACGTGTCGGATGATTTGTAAAAGTCCCTG
AAATATCCTCGAGTTCCTATAAGAAACCCCGTCAGGTCTACGTCTCCTTCGTTTAACCTCATTTCCAGAT
CCCGCATTCCCGGAACGTTTTTCGGCCATTGGTCGACAACTAAAAGAAAACACATCAGTGAACCTTCTGT
GACTAAAATAAATTCGAGAAAAAAATGAGTTCGTTTGAAGGGTGAAAGAGCCAACCAACGTTTGTTTGAT
TCTTTCTCCCCCATCTCGACAATGACTCCAGCTTCTGCTCCCGGGGGATCCGCTGCATTAATGAATCGGC
CAACGCGCGGGGAGAGGCGGTTTGCGTATTGGGCGCTCTTCCGCTTCCTCGCTCACTGACTCGCTGCGCT
CGGTCGTTCGGCTGCGGCGAGCGGTATCAGCTCACTCAAAGGCGGTAATACGGTTATCCACAGAATCAGG
GGATAACGCAGGAAAGAACATGTGAGCAAAAGGCCAGCAAAAGGCCAGGAACCGTAAAAAGGCCGCGTTG
CTGGCGTTTTTCCATAGGCTCCGCCCCCCTGACGAGCATCACAAAAATCGACGCTCAAGTCAGAGGTGGC
GAAACCCGACAGGACTATAAAGATACCAGGCGTTTCCCCCTGGAAGCTCCCTCGTGCGCTCTCCTGTTCC
GACCCTGCCGCTTACCGGATACCTGTCCGCCTTTCTCCCTTCGGGAAGCGTGGCGCTTTCTCATAGCTCA
CGCTGTAGGTATCTCAGTTCGGTGTAGGTCGTTCGCTCCAAGCTGGGCTGTGTGCACGAACCCCCCGTTC
AGCCCGACCGCTGCGCCTTATCCGGTAACTATCGTCTTGAGTCCAACCCGGTAAGACACGACTTATCGCC
ACTGGCAGCAGCCACTGGTAACAGGATTAGCAGAGCGAGGTATGTAGGCGGTGCTACAGAGTTCTTGAAG
TGGTGGCCTAACTACGGCTACACTAGAAGAACAGTATTTGGTATCTGCGCTCTGCTGAAGCCAGTTACCT
TCGGAAAAAGAGTTGGTAGCTCTTGATCCGGCAAACAAACCACCGCTGGTAGCGGTGGTTTTTTTGTTTG
CAAGCAGCAGATTACGCGCAGAAAAAAAGGATCTCAAGAAGATCCTTTGATCTTTTCTACGGGGTCTGAC
GCTCAGTGGAACGAAAACTCACGTTAAGGGATTTTGGTCATGAGATTATCAAAAAGGATCTTCACCTAGA
TCCTTTTAAATTAAAAATGAAGTTTTAAATCAATCTAAAGTATATATGAGTAAACTTGGTCTGACAGTTA
CCAATGCTTAATCAGTGAGGCACCTATCTCAGCGATCTGTCTATTTCGTTCATCCATAGTTGCCTGACTC
CCCGTCGTGTAGATAACTACGATACGGGAGGGCTTACCATCTGGCCCCAGTGCTGCAATGATACCGCGAG
ACCCACGCTCACCGGCTCCAGATTTATCAGCAATAAACCAGCCAGCCGGAAGGGCCGAGCGCAGAAGTGG
TCCTGCAACTTTATCCGCCTCCATCCAGTCTATTAATTGTTGCCGGGAAGCTAGAGTAAGTAGTTCGCCA
GTTAATAGTTTGCGCAACGTTGTTGCCATTGCTACAGGCATCGTGGTGTCACGCTCGTCGTTTGGTATGG
CTTCATTCAGCTCCGGTTCCCAACGATCAAGGCGAGTTACATGATCCCCCATGTTGTGCAAAAAAGCGGT
TAGCTCCTTCGGTCCTCCGATCGTTGTCAGAAGTAAGTTGGCCGCAGTGTTATCACTCATGGTTATGGCA
GCACTGCATAATTCTCTTACTGTCATGCCATCCGTAAGATGCTTTTCTGTGACTGGTGAGTACTCAACCA
AGTCATTCTGAGAATAGTGTATGCGGCGACCGAGTTGCTCTTGCCCGGCGTCAATACGGGATAATACCGC
GCCACATAGCAGAACTTTAAAAGTGCTCATCATTGGAAAACGTTCTTCGGGGCGAAAACTCTCAAGGATC
TTACCGCTGTTGAGATCCAGTTCGATGTAACCCACTCGTGCACCCAACTGATCTTCAGCATCTTTTACTT
TCACCAGCGTTTCTGGGTGAGCAAAAACAGGAAGGCAAAATGCCGCAAAAAAGGGAATAAGGGCGACACG
GAAATGTTGAATACTCATACTCTTCCTTTTTCAATATTATTGAAGCATTTATCAGGGTTATTGTCTCATG
AGCGGATACATATTTGAATGTATTTAGAAAAATAAACAAATAGGGGTTCCGCGCACATTTCCCCGAAAAG
TGC
Features (pLannotate 1.2.2; 6 found; start..end, strand, type, name):
     15..34      +  enhancer       CMV enhancer (fragment): human cytomegalovirus immediate early enhancer
   1035..1745    +  CDS            mEGFP: mEGFP is a basic (constitutively fluorescent) green fluorescent protein published in 2002, derived from Aequorea victoria. It has moderate acid sensitivity.
   2782..2836    -  CDS            lacI (fragment): lac repressor; lacI; The lac repressor binds to the lac operator to inhibit transcription in E. coli. This inhibition can be relieved by adding lactose or isopropyl-β-D-thiogalactopyranoside (IPTG).
   3019..3607    -  rep_origin     ori: high-copy-number ColE1/pMB1/pBR322/pUC origin of replication
   3778..4638    -  CDS            AmpR: β-lactamase; bla; confers resistance to ampicillin, carbenicillin, and related antibiotics
   4639..4743    -  promoter       AmpR promoter: bla
