[The description below was written by a language model from this plasmid's Addgene catalogue record and pLannotate feature annotations shown in this document.]
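Description:
pRvACT-mEGFP-NLS is a tardigrade expression vector built on a trimmed pCAGGS backbone, designed to drive a nuclear-localised green fluorescent reporter from native regulatory sequences of the anhydrobiotic eutardigrade Ramazzottius varieornatus. The sequenced plasmid is about 4.8 kb. In E. coli it is maintained as a high-copy plasmid through a ColE1/pUC-type origin of replication and is selected with ampicillin via the β-lactamase gene (AmpR) under its own bla promoter. Of the original pCAGGS mammalian expression elements, only a very short remnant of the CMV enhancer is annotated, along with a small lacI fragment. This suggests that the CAG promoter cassette was largely removed, leaving mainly the bacterial propagation module.

The payload consists of roughly 1 kb of sequence upstream of the R. varieornatus actin gene, the mEGFP coding sequence fused to a nuclear localisation signal, and roughly 1 kb of sequence downstream of the same gene. The upstream region is expected to supply the actin promoter and 5′ untranslated sequences, and the downstream region the 3′ untranslated and termination signals, so the reporter is expressed in the context of an endogenous, presumably strongly and broadly active gene. The automated annotation recognises only the mEGFP open reading frame. The tardigrade flanks and the NLS are not annotated, though the unannotated stretches on either side of mEGFP fit the described layout. The catalogue insert size of 1000 bp appears to refer to a single flank rather than the whole cassette. mEGFP is a monomeric, constitutively fluorescent GFP variant, and the NLS concentrates its signal in nuclei. The construct is intended for in vivo expression and live imaging in tardigrades.
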