Addgene plasmid #205001: pRvACT-mEGFP-NLS
Purpose: The vector contains 1kbp of the upstream and downstream regions of the actin gene from Ramazzottius varieornatus, with the mEGFP gene with NLS sequence positioned in between.
Depositing lab: Kazuharu Arakawa. Depositing organization: National Institutes of Natural Sciences, Exploratory Research Center on Life and Living Systems. Publication: In vivo expression vector derived from anhydrobiotic tardigrade genome enables live imaging in Eutardigrada. Tanaka S, Aoki K, Arakawa K. Proc Natl Acad Sci U S A. 2023 Jan 31;120(5):e2216739120. doi: 10.1073/pnas.2216739120. Epub 2023 Jan 24. PubMed 36693101.
Backbone
  Vector backbone: pCAGGS
  Backbone size w/o insert (bp): 2021
  Vector type: Tardigrade expression
Growth in bacteria
  Bacterial resistance: Ampicillin, 100 μg/mL
  Growth temperature: 37°C
  Growth strain: DH5alpha
  Copy number: High Copy
Gene/Insert
  Gene/Insert name: mEGFP-NLS flanked by 1kbp upstream and downstream of the actin gene from Ramazzottius varieornatus
  Species: Ramazzottius varieornatus, Tardigrade
  Insert size (bp): 1000
  Cloning method: Ligation Independent Cloning
Terms and licenses: Academic/Nonprofit Terms; Industry Terms: Not Available to Industry
How to cite: pRvACT-mEGFP-NLS was a gift from Kazuharu Arakawa (Addgene plasmid # 205001 ; http://n2t.net/addgene:205001 ; RRID:Addgene_205001)
